>Addgene plasmid #1634 | L4058 | depositor full sequence | sequence record 244 | Author sequence
AAGCTTGCATGCCTGCAGGTCGACTCTAGAGGATCCCCGGGATTGGCCAAAGGACCCAAAGGTATGTTTC
GAATGATACTAACATAACATAGAACATTTTCAGGAGGACCCTTGGAGGGTACCGCCGGCAATGCCACCTT
CAACATCATTGCTGCTCCTCGCAGCACTTCTTCCATTCGCTTTACCAGCAAGCGATTGGAAGACTGGAGA
AGTCACTCCGGATAATGCAACAGTCTGGGTCAGAAAACATAAAGATTGTCCTCCACCTGTCCCTGTGCTC
GCAATTGTGCTCGGAGTCATTGCGGGTATCGTAATCCTCGGAATTCTTCTCTTGTTGCTCTGGAAATTGC
TCACAGTACTTCATGATAGATCCGAGGTACCGGTAGAAAAAATGAGTAAAGGAGAAGAACTTTTCACTGG
AGTTGTCCCAATTCTTGTTGAATTAGATGGTGATGTTAATGGGCACAAATTTTCTGTCAGTGGAGAGGGT
GAAGGTGATGCAACATACGGAAAACTTACCCTTAAATTTATTTGCACTACTGGAAAACTACCTGTTCCAT
GGGTAAGTTTAAACATATATATACTAACTAACCCTGATTATTTAAATTTTCAGCCAACACTTGTCACTAC
TTTCTGTTATGGTGTTCAATGCTTCTCGAGATACCCAGATCATATGAAACGGCATGACTTTTTCAAGAGT
GCCATGCCCGAAGGTTATGTACAGGAAAGAACTATATTTTTCAAAGATGACGGGAACTACAAGACACGTA
AGTTTAAACAGTTCGGTACTAACTAACCATACATATTTAAATTTTCAGGTGCTGAAGTCAAGTTTGAAGG
TGATACCCTTGTTAATAGAATCGAGTTAAAAGGTATTGATTTTAAAGAAGATGGAAACATTCTTGGACAC
AAATTGGAATACAACTATAACTCACACAATGTATACATCATGGCAGACAAACAAAAGAATGGAATCAAAG
TTGTAAGTTTAAACATGATTTTACTAACTAACTAATCTGATTTAAATTTTCAGAACTTCAAAATTAGACA
CAACATTGAAGATGGAAGCGTTCAACTAGCAGACCATTATCAACAAAATACTCCAATTGGCGATGGCCCT
GTCCTTTTACCAGACAACCATTACCTGTCCACACAATCTGCCCTTTCGAAAGATCCCAACGAAAAGAGAG
ACCACATGGTCCTTCTTGAGTTTGTAACAGCTGCTGGGATTACACATGGCATGGATGAACTATACAAATA
GCATTCGTAGAATTCCAACTGAGCGCCGGTCGCTACCATTACCAACTTGTCTGGTGTCAAAAATAATAGG
GGCCGCTGTCATCAGAGTAAGTTTAAACTGAGTTCTACTAACTAACGAGTAATATTTAAATTTTCAGCAT
CTCGCGCCCGTGCCTCTGACTTCTAAGTCCAATTACTCTTCAACATCCCTACATGCTCTTTCTCCCTGTG
CTCCCACCCCCTATTTTTGTTATTATCAAAAAACTTCTCTTAATTTCTTTGTTTTTTAGCTTCTTTTAAG
TCACCTCTAACAATGAAATTGTGTAGATTCAAAAATAGAATTAATTCGTAATAAAAAGTCGAAAAAAATT
GTGCTCCCTCCCCCCATTAATAATAATTCTATCCCAAAATCTACACAATGTTCTGTGTACACTTCTTATG
TTTTTTACTTCTGATAAATTTTTTTGAAACATCATAGAAAAAACCGCACACAAAATACCTTATCATATGT
TACGTTTCAGTTTATGACCGCAATTTTTATTTCTTCGCACGTCTGGGCCTCTCATGACGTCAAATCATGC
TCATCGTGAAAAAGTTTTGGAGTATTTTTGGAATTTTTCAATCAAGTGAAAGTTTATGAAATTAATTTTC
CTGCTTTTGCTTTTTGGGGTTTCCCCTATTGTTTGTCAAGATTTCGAGGACGGCGTTTTTCTTGCTAAAA
TCACAAGTATTGATGAGCACGATGCAAGAAAGATCGGAAGAAGGTTTGGGTTTGAGGCTCAGTGGAAGGT
GAGTAGAAGTTGATAATTTGAAAGTGGAGTAGTGTCTATGGGGTTTTTGCCTTAAATGACAGAATACATT
CCCAATATACCAAACATAACTGTTTCCTACTAGTCGGCCGTACGGGCCCTTTCGTCTCGCGCGTTTCGGT
GATGACGGTGAAAACCTCTGACACATGCAGCTCCCGGAGACGGTCACAGCTTGTCTGTAAGCGGATGCCG
GGAGCAGACAAGCCCGTCAGGGCGCGTCAGCGGGTGTTGGCGGGTGTCGGGGCTGGCTTAACTATGCGGC
ATCAGAGCAGATTGTACTGAGAGTGCACCATATGCGGTGTGAAATACCGCACAGATGCGTAAGGAGAAAA
TACCGCATCAGGCGGCCTTAAGGGCCTCGTGATACGCCTATTTTTATAGGTTAATGTCATGATAATAATG
GTTTCTTAGACGTCAGGTGGCACTTTTCGGGGAAATGTGCGCGGAACCCCTATTTGTTTATTTTTCTAAA
TACATTCAAATATGTATCCGCTCATGAGACAATAACCCTGATAAATGCTTCAATAATATTGAAAAAGGAA
GAGTATGAGTATTCAACATTTCCGTGTCGCCCTTATTCCCTTTTTTGCGGCATTTTGCCTTCCTGTTTTT
GCTCACCCAGAAACGCTGGTGAAAGTAAAAGATGCTGAAGATCAGTTGGGTGCACGAGTGGGTTACATCG
AACTGGATCTCAACAGCGGTAAGATCCTTGAGAGTTTTCGCCCCGAAGAACGTTTTCCAATGATGAGCAC
TTTTAAAGTTCTGCTATGTGGCGCGGTATTATCCCGTATTGACGCCGGGCAAGAGCAACTCGGTCGCCGC
ATACACTATTCTCAGAATGACTTGGTTGAGTACTCACCAGTCACAGAAAAGCATCTTACGGATGGCATGA
CAGTAAGAGAATTATGCAGTGCTGCCATAACCATGAGTGATAACACTGCGGCCAACTTACTTCTGACAAC
GATCGGAGGACCGAAGGAGCTAACCGCTTTTTTGCACAACATGGGGGATCATGTAACTCGCCTTGATCGT
TGGGAACCGGAGCTGAATGAAGCCATACCAAACGACGAGCGTGACACCACGATGCCTGTAGCAATGGCAA
CAACGTTGCGCAAACTATTAACTGGCGAACTACTTACTCTAGCTTCCCGGCAACAATTAATAGACTGGAT
GGAGGCGGATAAAGTTGCAGGACCACTTCTGCGCTCGGCCCTTCCGGCTGGCTGGTTTATTGCTGATAAA
TCTGGAGCCGGTGAGCGTGGGTCTCGCGGTATCATTGCAGCACTGGGGCCAGATGGTAAGCCCTCCCGTA
TCGTAGTTATCTACACGACGGGGAGTCAGGCAACTATGGATGAACGAAATAGACAGATCGCTGAGATAGG
TGCCTCACTGATTAAGCATTGGTAACTGTCAGACCAAGTTTACTCATATATACTTTAGATTGATTTAAAA
CTTCATTTTTAATTTAAAAGGATCTAGGTGAAGATCCTTTTTGATAATCTCATGACCAAAATCCCTTAAC
GTGAGTTTTCGTTCCACTGAGCGTCAGACCCCGTAGAAAAGATCAAAGGATCTTCTTGAGATCCTTTTTT
TCTGCGCGTAATCTGCTGCTTGCAAACAAAAAAACCACCGCTACCAGCGGTGGTTTGTTTGCCGGATCAA
GAGCTACCAACTCTTTTTCCGAAGGTAACTGGCTTCAGCAGAGCGCAGATACCAAATACTGTCCTTCTAG
TGTAGCCGTAGTTAGGCCACCACTTCAAGAACTCTGTAGCACCGCCTACATACCTCGCTCTGCTAATCCT
GTTACCAGTGGCTGCTGCCAGTGGCGATAAGTCGTGTCTTACCGGGTTGGACTCAAGACGATAGTTACCG
GATAAGGCGCAGCGGTCGGGCTGAACGGGGGGTTCGTGCACACAGCCCAGCTTGGAGCGAACGACCTACA
CCGAACTGAGATACCTACAGCGTGAGCATTGAGAAAGCGCCACGCTTCCCGAAGGGAGAAAGGCGGACAG
GTATCCGGTAAGCGGCAGGGTCGGAACAGGAGAGCGCACGAGGGAGCTTCCAGGGGGAAACGCCTGGTAT
CTTTATAGTCCTGTCGGGTTTCGCCACCTCTGACTTGAGCGTCGATTTTTGTGATGCTCGTCAGGGGGGC
GGAGCCTATGGAAAAACGCCAGCAACGCGGCCTTTTTACGGTTCCTGGCCTTTTGCTGGCCTTTTGCTCA
CATGTTCTTTCCTGCGTTATCCCCTGATTCTGTGGATAACCGTATTACCGCCTTTGAGTGAGCTGATACC
GCTCGCCGCAGCCGAACGACCGAGCGCAGCGAGTCAGTGAGCGAGGAAGCGGAAGAGCGCCCAATACGCA
AACCGCCTCTCCCCGCGCGTTGGCCGATTCATTAATGCAGCTGGCACGACAGGTTTCCCGACTGGAAAGC
GGGCAGTGAGCGCAACGCAATTAATGTGAGTTAGCTCACTCATTAGGCACCCCAGGCTTTACACTTTATG
CTTCCGGCTCGTATGTTGTGTGGAATTGTGAGCGGATAACAATTTCACACAGGAAACAGCTATGACCATG
ATTACGCCAAGCTGTAAGTTTAAACATGATCTTACTAACTAACTATTCTCATTTAAATTTTCAGAGCTTA
AAAATGGCTGAAATCACTCACAACGATGGATACGCTAACAACTTGGAAATGAAAT
Features (pLannotate 1.2.2; 14 found; start..end, strand, type, name):
      1..41      -  misc_feature   MCS (fragment): pUC18/19 multiple cloning site
    131..217     +  CDS            pat-3 (fragment): PAT3_CAEEL - Experimental evidence at protein level: Swiss-Prot protein existence level 1. Integrin alpha ina-1/beta pat-3 is a receptor for laminin. Integrin alpha pat-2/beta pat-3 recognizes the sequence R-G-D in its ligands (Probable). Plays a role in cell migration, morphogenesis and probably in cell-cell interactions (PubMed:19023419, PubMed:17326220, PubMed:23283987). During gonad morphogenesis, involved in distal tip cell (DTC)-mediated guidance of gonad elongation, in maintaining their sharp tapering morphology and in their migration (PubMed:19023419). Component of an integrin containi
    221..376     +  CDS            pat-3 (fragment): PAT3_CAEEL - Experimental evidence at protein level: Swiss-Prot protein existence level 1. Integrin alpha ina-1/beta pat-3 is a receptor for laminin. Integrin alpha pat-2/beta pat-3 recognizes the sequence R-G-D in its ligands (Probable). Plays a role in cell migration, morphogenesis and probably in cell-cell interactions (PubMed:19023419, PubMed:17326220, PubMed:23283987). During gonad morphogenesis, involved in distal tip cell (DTC)-mediated guidance of gonad elongation, in maintaining their sharp tapering morphology and in their migration (PubMed:19023419). Component of an integrin containi
    395..1255    +  CDS            sg25: sg25 is a basic (constitutively fluorescent) green fluorescent protein published in 1997, derived from Aequorea victoria.
   1876..2028    +  CDS            aex-5 (fragment): AEX5_CAEEL - Also known as kpc-3 From Caenorhabditis elegans.
   2156..2191    +  CDS            rop (fragment): Rop protein, which maintains plasmids at low copy number; rop
   2293..2392    +  misc_feature   bom (fragment): basis of mobility region from pBR322
   2490..2594    +  promoter       AmpR promoter: bla
   2595..3455    +  CDS            AmpR: β-lactamase; bla; confers resistance to ampicillin, carbenicillin, and related antibiotics
   3626..4214    +  rep_origin     ori: high-copy-number ColE1/pMB1/pBR322/pUC origin of replication
   4397..4489    +  CDS            lacI (fragment): lac repressor; lacI; The lac repressor binds to the lac operator to inhibit transcription in E. coli. This inhibition can be relieved by adding lactose or isopropyl-β-D-thiogalactopyranoside (IPTG).
   4502..4523    +  protein_bind   CAP binding site: CAP binding activates transcription in the presence of cAMP. E. coli catabolite activator protein
   4538..4568    +  promoter       lac promoter: promoter for the E. coli lac operon
   4576..4592    +  protein_bind   lac operator: The lac repressor binds to the lac operator to inhibit transcription in E. coli. This inhibition can be relieved by adding lactose or isopropyl-β-D-thiogalactopyranoside (IPTG). lac repressor encoded by lacI
