[The description below was written by a language model from this plasmid's Addgene catalogue record and pLannotate feature annotations shown in this document.]
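Description:
L4058 is an empty-backbone *C. elegans* expression vector from the 1999 Fire Lab Vector Kit, a plasmid of roughly 4.75 kb whose parent backbone is not named in the record. It is propagated in *E. coli* through a high-copy ColE1/pUC-type origin and selected with ampicillin via the bla (β-lactamase) gene and its own promoter. Remnants of pUC/pBR322-type cloning vectors are also annotated, including a fragment of the pUC18/19 multiple cloning site, the lac promoter, operator and CAP binding site, and small fragments of lacI, rop and the bom region.

The payload is a promoterless reporter cassette rather than a gene insert. According to the listed modules, it begins with a synthetic intron (IVSA), followed by a membrane localisation signal derived from the worm β-integrin PAT-3 (pat3MbLS), which matches the two annotated pat-3 coding fragments. This signal is fused in frame to a GFP coding region carrying the S65C substitution. The GFP is split into segments (gfpN, gfpS65C, gfpC) by additional synthetic introns (IVSR, IVSS, IVST, IVSL), an arrangement generally used to improve transgene expression in worms, and the feature table detects it as a single Aequorea-derived green fluorescent protein. A "decoy" element is also listed, though the record does not explain its function. No worm promoter or 3′ UTR is annotated; a short match to aex-5 downstream of GFP is unexplained. The design suggests that users insert a promoter or gene fragment of interest at the upstream cloning site to produce a membrane-targeted GFP, useful for outlining the cells in which that sequence is active, although the record gives no purpose beyond empty backbone.
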