Addgene plasmid #1634: L4058
Purpose: (Empty Backbone)
Depositing lab: Andrew Fire. Depositing organization: Carnegie Institution for Science.
Backbone
  Vector backbone: Unknown
  Backbone size (bp): 4752
  Vector type: Worm Expression
Growth in bacteria
  Bacterial resistance: Ampicillin, 100 μg/mL
  Growth temperature: 37°C
  Growth strain: DH5alpha
  Copy number: Unknown
Gene/Insert
  Gene/Insert name: None
  Tag / fusion protein: IVSA, pat3MbLS, gfpN, IVSR, gfpS65C, IVSS, IVST, gfpC, IVSL, decoy
  Cloning method: Restriction Enzyme
Terms and licenses: Academic/Nonprofit Terms; Industry Terms: Not Available to Industry
Depositor comments: See Fire Lab Vector Kit Documentation 1999. Fire Lab Miniprep Number pPD122.39, Ligation number L4058.
How to cite: L4058 was a gift from Andrew Fire (Addgene plasmid # 1634 ; http://n2t.net/addgene:1634 ; RRID:Addgene_1634)
