>Addgene plasmid #1634 | L4058 | addgene partial sequence | sequence record 16767 | 1634_m13reverse
GTTACTGATCTTACTAACTAACTATTCTCATTTAAATTTTCAGAGCTTAAAAATGGCTGAAATCACTCAC
AACGATGGATACGCTAACAACTTGGAAATGAAATAAGCTTGCATGCCTGCAGGTCGACTCTAGAGGATCC
CCGGGATTGGCCAAAGGACCCAAAGGTATGTTTCGAATGATACTAACATAACATAGAACATTTTCAGGAG
GACCCTTGGAGGGTACCGCCGGCAATGCCACCTTCAACATCATTGCTGCTCCTCGCAGCACTTCTTCCAT
TCGCTTTACCAGCAAGCGATTGGAAGACTGGAGAAGTCACTCCGGATAATGCAACAGTCTGGGTCAGAAA
ACATAAAGATTGTCCTCCACCTGTCCCTGTGCTCGCAATTGTGCTCGGAGTCATTGCGGGTATCGTAATC
CTCGGAATTCTTCTCTTGTTGCTCTGGAAATTGCTCACAGTACTTCATGATAGATCCGAGGTACCGGTAG
AAAAAATGAGTAAAGGAGAAGAACTTTTCACTGGAGTTGTCCCAATTCTTGTTGAATTAGATGGTGATGT
TAATGGGCACAAATTTTCTGTCAGTGGAGAGGGTGAAGGTGATGCAACATACGGAAAACTTACCCTTAAA
TTTATTTGCACTACTGGAAAACTACCTGTTCCATGGGTAAGTTTAAACATATATATACTAACTAACCCTG
ATTATTTAAATTTTCAGCCAACACTTGTCACTACTTTCTGTTATGGTGTTCAATGCTTCTCGAGATACCC
AGATCATATGAAACGGCATGACTTTTTCAAGAGTGCCATGCCCGAAGGTTATGTACAGGAAAGAACTATA
TTTTTCAAAGATGACGGGAACTACAAGACACGTAAGTTTAAACAGTTCGGTACTAACTAACCATACATAT
TTAAATTTTCAGGTGCTGAAGTCAGTTTGAAGGTGATACCCTTGTTATAGAATCGAGTTAAANGNANTGA
TTTTTAAAGAAGATGGAAANNTCTTGGACCCAAATTGGAATACACTATACTCCCNCNATGGATACTTCAT
GGNCNAANAACNAAAGANGGAATCAAGTTGTAGNTTAACNTGATTNCTAANNACNAATCGATTAATTTNC
NANCTCCAANTANANCNACCTTGAAANGGAGCGTTCACTGCAAACTTTNCACAAAANCTCCANTGGGAAG
GCCTGTCTTTTACAAAAACCTNACTGNCCNAAATNGNCCTTTTAAAANCCAAAAAAAAAACCCTGGCCCN
CTGANTTNAAACCGGGGGANANCGGGGGGGNAANANAAAANTNNNAATTCNGGNGGNGGCCCANTANATT
GNGGGNAAAAANGGNCCCCCAAAANNACGTTTCCACCAANATTTTTTTCGGGGGGCNNAAAAATNNCCNA
GCTTCGCCCCNNTNTAAANCTTTTTTTNNCC
